>Addgene plasmid #159094 | PB-CA sfGFP | addgene full sequence | sequence record 316224 | Addgene NGS Result
GACATTGATTATTGACTAGTTATTAATAGTAATCAATTACGGGGTCATTAGTTCATAGCCCATATATGGA
GTTCCGCGTTACATAACTTACGGTAAATGGCCCGCCTGGCTGACCGCCCAACGACCCCCGCCCATTGACG
TCAATAATGACGTATGTTCCCATAGTAACGCCAATAGGGACTTTCCATTGACGTCAATGGGTGGAGTATT
TACGGTAAACTGCCCACTTGGCAGTACATCAAGTGTATCATATGCCAAGTACGCCCCCTATTGACGTCAA
TGACGGTAAATGGCCCGCCTGGCATTATGCCCAGTACATGACCTTATGGGACTTTCCTACTTGGCAGTAC
ATCTACGTATTAGTCATCGCTATTACCATGGTCGAGGTGAGCCCCACGTTCTGCTTCACTCTCCCCATCT
CCCCCCCCTCCCCACCCCCAATTTTGTATTTATTTATTTTTTAATTATTTTGTGCAGCGATGGGGGCGGG
GGGGGGGGGGGGGCGCGCGCCGGGGGGGGGGGGGGGGGGSGGGGGGSGGGGSGGGGSGAGGCGGAGAGGT
GCGGCGGCAGCCAATCAGAGCGGCGCGCTCCGAAAGTTTCCTTTTATGGCGAGGCGGCGGCGGCGGCGGC
CCTATAAAAAGCGAAGCGCGCGGCGGGCGGGAGTCGCTGCGCGCTGCCTTCGCCCCGTGCCCCGCTCCGC
CGCCGCCTCGCGCCGCCCGCCCCGGCTCTGACTGACCGCGTTACTCCCACAGGTGAGCGGGCGGGACGGC
CCTTCTCCTCCGGGCTGTAATTAGCGCTTGGTTTAATGACGGCTTGTTTCTTTTCTGTGGCTGCGTGAAA
GCCTTGAGGGGCTCCGGGAGGGCCCTTTGTGCGGGGGGAGCGGCTCGGGGGGTGCGTGCGTGTGTGTGTG
CGTGGGGAGCGCCGCGTGCGGCTCCGCGCTGCCCGGCGGCTGTGAGCGCTGCGGGCGCGGCGCGGGGCTT
TGTGCGCTCCGCAGTGTGCGCGAGGGGAGCGCGGCCGGGGGCGGTGCCCCGCGGTGCGGGGGGGGCTGCG
AGGGGAACAAAGGCTGCGTGCGGGGTGTGTGCGTGGGGGGGTGAGCAGGGGGTGTGGGCGCGTCGGTCGG
GCTGCAACCCCCCCTGCACCCCCCTCCCCGAGTTGCTGAGCACGGCCCGGCTTCGGGTGCGGGGCTCCGT
ACGGGGCGTGGCGCGGGGCTCGCCGTGCCGGGCGGGGGGTGGCGGCAGGTGGGGGTGCCGGGCGGGGCGG
GGCCGCCTCGGGCCGGGGRGGGCTCGGGGGAGGGGCGCGGCGGCCCCCGGAGCGCCGGCGGCTGTCGAGG
CGCGGCGAGCCGCAGCCATTGCCTTTTATGGTAATCGTGCGAGAGGGCGCAGGGACTTCCTTTGTCCCAA
ATCTGTGCGGAGCCGAAATCTGGGAGGCGCCGCCGCACCCCCTCTAGCGGGCGCGGGGCGAAGCGGTGCG
GCGCCGGCAGGAAGGAAATGGGCGGGGAGGGCCTTCGTGCGTCGCCGCGCCGCCGTCCCCTTCTCCCTCT
CCAGCCTCGGGGCTGTCCGCGGGGGGACGGCTGCCTTCGGGGGGGACGGGGCAGGGCGGGGTTCGGCTTC
TGGCGTGTGACCGGCGGCTCTAGAGCCTCTGCTAACCATGTTCATGCCTTCTTCTTTTTCCTACAGCTCC
TGGGCAACGTGCTGGTTATTGTGCTGTCTCATCATTTTGGCAAAGAATTGCTAGCGCCGCCACCATGAGC
AAAGGAGAAGAACTTTTCACTGGAGTTGTCCCAATTCTTGTTGAATTAGATGGTGATGTTAATGGGCACA
AATTTTCTGTCCGTGGAGAGGGTGAAGGTGATGCTACAAACGGAAAACTCACCCTTAAATTTATTTGCAC
TACTGGAAAACTACCTGTTCCGTGGCCAACACTTGTCACTACTCTGACCTATGGTGTTCAATGCTTTTCC
CGTTATCCGGATCACATGAAACGGCATGACTTTTTCAAGAGTGCCATGCCCGAAGGTTATGTACAGGAAC
GCACTATATCTTTCAAAGATGACGGGACCTACAAGACGCGTGCTGAAGTCAAGTTTGAAGGTGATACCCT
TGTTAATCGTATCGAGTTAAAGGGTATTGATTTTAAAGAAGATGGAAACATTCTTGGACACAAACTCGAG
TACAACTTTAACTCACACAATGTATACATCACGGCAGACAAACAAAAGAATGGAATCAAAGCTAACTTCA
AAATTCGCCACAACGTTGAAGATGGTTCCGTTCAACTAGCAGACCATTATCAACAAAATACTCCAATTGG
CGATGGCCCTGTCCTTTTACCAGACAACCATTACCTGTCGACACAATCTGTCCTTTCGAAAGATCCCAAC
GAAAAGCGTGACCACATGGTCCTTCTTGAGTTTGTAACTGCTGCTGGGATTACACATGGCATGGATGAGC
TCTACAAATGATTAATTAATGATCATACAGTGCTCTGAGTACGCTATAATCAACCTCTGGATTACAAAAT
TTGTGAAAGATTGACTGGTATTCTTAACTATGTTGCTCCTTTTACGCTATGTGGATACGCTGCTTTAATG
CCTTTGTATCATGCTATTGCTTCCCGTATGGCTTTCATTTTCTCCTCCTTGTATAAATCCTGGTTGCTGT
CTCTTTATGAGGAGTTGTGGCCCGTTGTCAGGCAACGTGGCGTGGTGTGCACTGTGTTTGCTGACGCAAC
CCCCACTGGTTGGGGCATTGCCACCACCTGTCAGCTCCTTTCCGGGACTTTCGCTTTCCCCCTCCCTATT
GCCACGGCGGAACTCATCGCCGCCTGCCTTGCCCGCTGCTGGACAGGGGCTCGGCTGTTGGGCACTGACA
ATTCCGTGGTGTTGTCGGGGAAATCATCGTCCTTTCCTTGGCTGCTCGCCTGTGTTGCCACCTGGATTCT
GCGCGGGACGTCCTTCTGCTACGTCCCTTCGGCCCTCAATCCAGCGGACCTTCCTTCCCGCGGCCTGCTG
CCGGCTCTGCGGCCTCTTCCGCGTCTTCGCCTTCGCCCTCAGACGAGTCGGATCTCCCTTTGGGCCGCCT
CCCCGCAGGATCCACTAGAGCGGCCGCCTAGAGCTCGCTATCAGCCTCGACTGTGCCTTCTAGTTGCCAG
CCATCTGTTGTTTGCCCCTCCCCCGTGCCTTCCTTGACCCTGGAAGGTGCCACTCCCACTGTCCTTTCCT
AATAAAATGAGGAAATTGCATCGCATTGTCTGAGTAGGTGTCATTCTATTCTGGGGGGTGGGGTGGGGCA
GGACAGCAAGGGGGAGGATTGGGAAGACAATAGCAGGCATGCTGGGGATGCGGTGGGCTCTATGGCTTCT
GAGGCGGAAAGAACCAGCTGGGGCTCGACTAGAGCTTGCGGAACCCTTAAGCTTCTAGCCAACAAGCTCG
TCATCGCTTTGCAGAAGAGCAGAGAGGATATGCTCATCGTCTAAAGAACTACCCATTTTATTATATATTA
GTCACGATATCTATAACAAGAAAATATATATATAATAAGTTATCACGTAAGTAGAACATGAAATAACAAT
ATAATTATCGTATGAGTTAAATCTTAAAAGTCACGTAAAAGATAATCATGCGTCATTTTGACTCACGCGG
TCGTTATAGTTCAAAATCAGTGACACTTACCGCATTGACAAGCACGCCTCACGGGAGCTCCAAGCGGCGA
CTGAGATGTCCTAAATGCACAGCGACGGATTCGCGCTATTTAGAAAGAGAGAGCAATATTTCAAGAATGC
ATGCGTCAATTTTACGCAGACTATCTTTCTAGGGTTAAAAAAGATTTGCGCTTTACTCGACCTAAACTTT
AAACACGTCATAGAATCTTCGTTTGACAAAAACCACATTGTGGCCAAGCTGTGTGACGCGACGCGCGCTA
AAGAATGGCAAACCAAGTCGCGCGAGGTACCAGCTTTTGTTCCCTTTAGTGAGGGTTAATTTCGAGCTTG
GCGTAATCATGGTCATAGCTGTTTCCTGTGTGAAATTGTTATCCGCTCACAATTCCACACAACATACGAG
CCGGAAGCATAAAGTGTAAAGCCTGGGGTGCCTAATGAGTGAGCTAACTCACATTAATTGCGTTGCGCTC
ACTGCCCGCTTTCCAGTCGGGAAACCTGTCGTGCCAGCTGCATTAATGAATCGGCCAACGCGCGGGGAGA
GGCGGTTTGCGTATTGGGCGCTCTTCCGCTTCCTCGCTCACTGACTCGCTGCGCTCGGTCGTTCGGCTGC
GGCGAGCGGTATCAGCTCACTCAAAGGCGGTAATACGGTTATCCACAGAATCAGGGGATAACGCAGGAAA
GAACATGTGAGCAAAAGGCCAGCAAAAGGCCAGGAACCGTAAAAAGGCCGCGTTGCTGGCGTTTTTCCAT
AGGCTCCGCCCCCCTGACGAGCATCACAAAAATCGACGCTCAAGTCAGAGGTGGCGAAACCCGACAGGAC
TATAAAGATACCAGGCGTTTCCCCCTGGAAGCTCCCTCGTGCGCTCTCCTGTTCCGACCCTGCCGCTTAC
CGGATACCTGTCCGCCTTTCTCCCTTCGGGAAGCGTGGCGCTTTCTCATAGCTCACGCTGTAGGTATCTC
AGTTCGGTGTAGGTCGTTCGCTCCAAGCTGGGCTGTGTGCACGAACCCCCCGTTCAGCCCGACCGCTGCG
CCTTATCCGGTAACTATCGTCTTGAGTCCAACCCGGTAAGACACGACTTATCGCCACTGGCAGCAGCCAC
TGGTAACAGGATTAGCAGAGCGAGGTATGTAGGCGGTGCTACAGAGTTCTTGAAGTGGTGGCCTAACTAC
GGCTACACTAGAAGAACAGTATTTGGTATCTGCGCTCTGCTGAAGCCAGTTACCTTCGGAAAAAGAGTTG
GTAGCTCTTGATCCGGCAAACAAACCACCGCTGGTAGCGGTGGTTTTTTTGTTTGCAAGCAGCAGATTAC
GCGCAGAAAAAAAGGATCTCAAGAAGATCCTTTGATCTTTTCTACGGGGTCTGACGCTCAGTGGAACGAA
AACTCACGTTAAGGGATTTTGGTCATGAGATTATCAAAAAGGATCTTCACCTAGATCCTTTTAAATTAAA
AATGAAGTTTTAAATCAATCTAAAGTATATATGAGTAAACTTGGTCTGACAGTTACCAATGCTTAATCAG
TGAGGCACCTATCTCAGCGATCTGTCTATTTCGTTCATCCATAGTTGCCTGACTCCCCGTCGTGTAGATA
ACTACGATACGGGAGGGCTTACCATCTGGCCCCAGTGCTGCAATGATACCGCGAGACCCACGCTCACCGG
CTCCAGATTTATCAGCAATAAACCAGCCAGCCGGAAGGGCCGAGCGCAGAAGTGGTCCTGCAACTTTATC
CGCCTCCATCCAGTCTATTAATTGTTGCCGGGAAGCTAGAGTAAGTAGTTCGCCAGTTAATAGTTTGCGC
AACGTTGTTGCCATTGCTACAGGCATCGTGGTGTCACGCTCGTCGTTTGGTATGGCTTCATTCAGCTCCG
GTTCCCAACGATCAAGGCGAGTTACATGATCCCCCATGTTGTGCAAAAAAGCGGTTAGCTCCTTCGGTCC
TCCGATCGTTGTCAGAAGTAAGTTGGCCGCAGTGTTATCACTCATGGTTATGGCAGCACTGCATAATTCT
CTTACTGTCATGCCATCCGTAAGATGCTTTTCTGTGACTGGTGAGTACTCAACCAAGTCATTCTGAGAAT
AGTGTATGCGGCGACCGAGTTGCTCTTGCCCGGCGTCAATACGGGATAATACCGCGCCACATAGCAGAAC
TTTAAAAGTGCTCATCATTGGAAAACGTTCTTCGGGGCGAAAACTCTCAAGGATCTTACCGCTGTTGAGA
TCCAGTTCGATGTAACCCACTCGTGCACCCAACTGATCTTCAGCATCTTTTACTTTCACCAGCGTTTCTG
GGTGAGCAAAAACAGGAAGGCAAAATGCCGCAAAAAAGGGAATAAGGGCGACACGGAAATGTTGAATACT
CATACTCTTCCTTTTTCAATATTATTGAAGCATTTATCAGGGTTATTGTCTCATGAGCGGATACATATTT
GAATGTATTTAGAAAAATAAACAAATAGGGGTTCCGCGCACATTTCCCCGAAAAGTGCCACCTAAATTGT
AAGCGTTAATATTTTGTTAAAATTCGCGTTAAATTTTTGTTAAATCAGCTCATTTTTTAACCAATAGGCC
GAAATCGGCAAAATCCCTTATAAATCAAAAGAATAGACCGAGATAGGGT
[37 nt withheld, positions 6280-6316]
AAAGAACGTGGACTCCAACGTCAAAGG
[49 nt withheld, positions 6344-6392]
T
[91 nt withheld, positions 6394-6484]
G
[124 nt withheld, positions 6486-6609]
CCCATTCGCCATTCAGGCTGCGCAACTGTTGGGAAGGGCGATCGGTGCGGGCCTCTTCGCTATTACGCCA
GCTGGCGAAAGGGGGATGTGCTGCAAGGCGATTAAGTTGGGTAACGCCAGGGTTTTCCCAGTCACGACGT
TGTAAAACGACGGCCAGTGAATTGTAATACGACTCACTATAGGGCGAATTGGAGCTCGGTATTCACGACA
GCAGGCTGAATAATAAAAAAATTAGAAACTATTATTTAACCCTAGAAAGATAATCATATTGTGACGTACG
TTAAAGATAATCATGCGTAAAATTGACGCATGTGTTTTATCGGTCTGTATATCGAGGTTTATTTATTAAT
TTGAATAGATATTAAGTTTTATTATATTTACACTTACATACTAATAATAAATTCAACAAACAATTTATTT
ATGTTTATTTATTTATTAAAAAAAAACAAAAACTCAAAATTTCTTCTATAAAGTAACAAAACTTTTAAAC
ATTCTCTCTTTTACAAAAATAAACTTATTTTGTACTTTAAAAACAGTCATGTTGTATTATAAAATAAGTA
ATTAGCTTAACCTATACATAATAGAAACAAATTATACTTATTAGTCAGTCAGAAACAACTTTGGCACATA
TCAATATTATGCTCTCGTTAATACCGGTCATGGTC
Features (pLannotate 1.2.2; 19 found; start..end, strand, type, name):
      1..380     +  enhancer       CMV enhancer: human cytomegalovirus immediate early enhancer
    382..659     +  promoter       chicken β-actin promoter: No description available
    660..1676    +  intron         chimeric intron: chimera between introns from chicken β-actin and rabbit β-globin
   1745..2458    +  CDS            Superfolder GFP: Superfolder GFP is a basic (constitutively fluorescent) green fluorescent protein published in 2005, derived from Aequorea victoria. It is reported to be a very rapidly-maturing weak dimer.
   2498..3086    +  misc_feature   WPRE: woodchuck hepatitis virus posttranscriptional regulatory element
   3131..3355    +  polyA_signal   bGH poly(A) signal: bovine growth hormone polyadenylation signal
   3359..3380    +  promoter       SV40 promoter (fragment): SV40 enhancer and early promoter
   3815..3946    +  CDS            FP (fragment): FP25_NPVAC - Experimental evidence at protein level: Swiss-Prot protein existence level 1. From Autographa californica nuclear polyhedrosis virus (AcMNPV).
   3963..3981    -  promoter       T3 promoter: promoter for bacteriophage T3 RNA polymerase
   4026..4042    -  protein_bind   lac operator: The lac repressor binds to the lac operator to inhibit transcription in E. coli. This inhibition can be relieved by adding lactose or isopropyl-β-D-thiogalactopyranoside (IPTG). lac repressor encoded by lacI
   4050..4080    -  promoter       lac promoter: promoter for the E. coli lac operon
   4095..4116    -  protein_bind   CAP binding site: CAP binding activates transcription in the presence of cAMP. E. coli catabolite activator protein
   4129..4221    -  CDS            lacI (fragment): lac repressor; lacI; The lac repressor binds to the lac operator to inhibit transcription in E. coli. This inhibition can be relieved by adding lactose or isopropyl-β-D-thiogalactopyranoside (IPTG).
   4404..4992    -  rep_origin     ori: high-copy-number ColE1/pMB1/pBR322/pUC origin of replication
   5163..6023    -  CDS            AmpR: β-lactamase; bla; confers resistance to ampicillin, carbenicillin, and related antibiotics
   6024..6128    -  promoter       AmpR promoter: bla
   6181..6609    -  rep_origin     f1 ori (sequence partly withheld): f1 bacteriophage origin of replication; arrow indicates direction of (+) strand synthesis
   6614..6771    -  CDS            lacZα (fragment): LacZα fragment of β-galactosidase; lacZ fragment
   6774..6792    +  promoter       T7 promoter: promoter for bacteriophage T7 RNA polymerase
