[The description below was written by a language model from this plasmid's Addgene catalogue record and pLannotate feature annotations shown in this document.]
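Description:
PB-CA sfGFP is a 7,274-nt piggyBac transposon plasmid for constitutive mammalian expression of superfolder GFP, built on the PB-CA backbone. It is maintained in E. coli through a high-copy ColE1/pUC-type origin and selected with ampicillin via the β-lactamase gene. The backbone also carries an f1 phage origin and cloning-vector remnants (lac promoter/operator, lacZα and lacI fragments, and T3 and T7 promoters) that play no part in the mammalian payload.

The expression cassette is driven by the CAG promoter, annotated here as its three components: the CMV immediate-early enhancer, the chicken β-actin promoter, and a chimeric chicken β-actin/rabbit β-globin intron. Together these give strong, broadly active transcription. Downstream lies the synthetic sfGFP coding sequence, a rapidly maturing, robustly folding green fluorescent protein. It is followed by a WPRE, which enhances transcript stability and expression, and the bovine growth hormone polyadenylation signal. The depositor notes that the cassette matches that of a related PB CAG-sfGFP plasmid, except that four nucleotides missing from the 5' end of the WPRE have been restored.

According to the record, the piggyBac inverted terminal repeats derive from PB-CA. The automated feature table does not annotate them explicitly, although a short baculovirus FP25-like fragment downstream of the cassette probably reflects flanking sequence from the original piggyBac source. No transposase gene or mammalian selection marker is annotated, so piggyBac transposase would be supplied separately to mobilise the ITR-flanked cassette into the genome. This would give stable fluorescent labelling of mammalian cells, with integrants presumably identified by fluorescence.
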