Addgene plasmid #159094: PB-CA sfGFP
Purpose: PB-CA sfGFP piggyBac transposon
Depositing lab: Mario Capecchi. Depositing organization: University of Utah.
Backbone
  Vector backbone: PB-CA
  Backbone manufacturer: Andras Nagy
  Vector type: Mammalian Expression ; piggyBac
Growth in bacteria
  Bacterial resistance: Ampicillin, 100 μg/mL
  Growth temperature: 30°C
  Growth strain: DH10B
  Copy number: High Copy
Gene/Insert
  Gene/Insert name: sfGFP
  Species: Synthetic
Resource information
  A portion of this plasmid was derived from a plasmid made by: piggyBac ITR's were from plasmid PB-CA (https://www.addgene.org/20960/). CAG promoter is from pCAGGS obtained from BCCM/LMBP. sfGFP is from Sandia Biotech. WPRE is from Miguel Ramalho-Santos. bGH pA is from Neal Copeland.
Terms and licenses: Academic/Nonprofit Terms; Industry Terms: Not Available to Industry
Depositor comments: The sfGFP expression cassette insert is the same as in plasmid PB CAG-sfGFP (https://www.addgene.org/133568/) Four nucleotides that were previously missing in the 5' end of the WPRE were added back, and SnapGene now recognizes it as WPRE.
How to cite: PB-CA sfGFP was a gift from Mario Capecchi (Addgene plasmid # 159094 ; http://n2t.net/addgene:159094 ; RRID:Addgene_159094)
